LOCUS       Exported 9430 bp ds-DNA circular SYN 13-MAY-2021
DEFINITION  Expresses two gRNAs targeting the TFRC promoter.
ACCESSION   .
VERSION     .
KEYWORDS    pDECKO_TFRC_C (with mCherry)
SOURCE      synthetic DNA construct
  ORGANISM  synthetic DNA construct
REFERENCE   1 (bases 1 to 9430)
  AUTHORS   Aparicio-Prat E, Arnan C, Sala I, Bosch N, Guigo R, Johnson R
  TITLE     DECKO: Single-oligo, dual-CRISPR deletion of genomic elements
            including long non-coding RNAs.
  JOURNAL   BMC Genomics. 2015 Oct 23;16(1):846. doi: 10.1186/s12864-015-2086-z.
  PUBMED    26493208
REFERENCE   2 (bases 1 to 9430)
  AUTHORS   .
  TITLE     Direct Submission
  JOURNAL   Exported May 13, 2021 from SnapGene Server 1.1.58
            http://www.snapgene.com
FEATURES             Location/Qualifiers
     source          1..9430
                     /organism="synthetic DNA construct"
                     /mol_type="other DNA"
     promoter        87..1264
                     /label=EF-1-alpha promoter
                     /note="strong constitutive promoter for human elongation
                     factor EF-1-alpha"
     intron          318..1255
                     /label=EF-1-alpha intron A
                     /note="intron upstream of the start codon of human
                     EF-1-alpha"
     primer_bind     1212..1232
                     /label=EF1a-F
                     /note="Human elongation factor-1a promoter, forward primer"
     CDS             1277..1873
                     /codon_start=1
                     /gene="pac from Streptomyces alboniger"
                     /product="puromycin N-acetyltransferase"
                     /label=PuroR
                     /note="confers resistance to puromycin"
                     /translation="MTEYKPTVRLATRDDVPRAVRTLAAAFADYPATRHTVDPDRHIER
                     VTELQELFLTRVGLDIGKVWVADDGAAVAVWTTPESVEAGAVFAEIGPRMAELSGSRLA
                     AQQQMEGLLAPHRPKEPAWFLATVGVSPDHQGKGLGSAVVLPGVEAAERAGVPAFLETS
                     APRNLPFYERLGFTVTADVEVPEGPRTWCMTRKPGA"
     primer_bind     complement(1277..1296)
                     /label=Puro-R
                     /note="Puromycin resistance gene, reverse primer. Also
                     called puro-variant-R"
     primer_bind     1773..1793
                     /label=Puro-F
                     /note="Puromycin resistance gene, forward primer"
     CDS             1883..1936
                     /codon_start=1
                     /product="2A peptide from Thosea asigna virus capsid
                     protein"
                     /label=T2A
                     /note="Eukaryotic ribosomes fail to insert a peptide bond
                     between the Gly and Pro residues, yielding separate
                     polypeptides."
                     /translation="EGRGSLLTCGDVEENPGP"
     regulatory      1943..1952
                     /regulatory_class="other"
                     /note="vertebrate consensus sequence for strong initiation
                     of translation (Kozak, 1987)"
     CDS             1949..2659
                     /codon_start=1
                     /product="monomeric derivative of DsRed fluorescent protein
                     (Shaner et al., 2004)"
                     /label=mCherry
                     /note="mammalian codon-optimized"
                     /translation="MVSKGEEDNMAIIKEFMRFKVHMEGSVNGHEFEIEGEGEGRPYEG
                     TQTAKLKVTKGGPLPFAWDILSPQFMYGSKAYVKHPADIPDYLKLSFPEGFKWERVMNF
                     EDGGVVTVTQDSSLQDGEFIYKVKLRGTNFPSDGPVMQKKTMGWEASSERMYPEDGALK
                     GEIKQRLKLKDGGHYDAEVKTTYKAKKPVQLPGAYNVNIKLDITSHNEDYTIVEQYERA
                     EGRHSTGGMDELYK"
     primer_bind     complement(2094..2112)
                     /label=mCherry-R
                     /note="mCherry, reverse primer"
     primer_bind     2362..2381
                     /label=mCherry-F
                     /note="mCherry, forward primer"
     misc_feature    2675..3263
                     /label=WPRE
                     /note="woodchuck hepatitis virus posttranscriptional
                     regulatory element"
     primer_bind     complement(2728..2748)
                     /label=WPRE-R
                     /note="WPRE, reverse primer"
     CDS             complement(3146..3157)
                     /codon_start=1
                     /product="Factor Xa recognition and cleavage site"
                     /label=Factor Xa site
                     /translation="IEGR"
     LTR             3335..3568
                     /label=3' LTR (Delta-U3)
                     /note="self-inactivating 3' long terminal repeat (LTR) from
                     HIV-1"
     polyA_signal    3646..3767
                     /label=SV40 poly(A) signal
                     /note="SV40 polyadenylation signal"
     primer_bind     complement(3683..3702)
                     /label=SV40pA-R
                     /note="SV40 polyA, reverse primer"
     primer_bind     3737..3756
                     /label=EBV-rev
                     /note="SV40 polyA terminator, reverse primer"
     rep_origin      3807..3942
                     /label=SV40 ori
                     /note="SV40 origin of replication"
     primer_bind     3869..3888
                     /label=SV40pro-F
                     /note="SV40 promoter/origin, forward primer"
     primer_bind     complement(3962..3981)
                     /label=T7
                     /note="T7 promoter, forward primer"
     promoter        complement(3963..3981)
                     /label=T7 promoter
                     /note="promoter for bacteriophage T7 RNA polymerase"
     primer_bind     complement(3991..4008)
                     /label=M13 Forward
                     /note="In lacZ gene. Also called M13-F20 or M13 (-21)
                     Forward"
     primer_bind     complement(3991..4007)
                     /label=M13 fwd
                     /note="common sequencing primer, one of multiple similar
                     variants"
     primer_bind     complement(4000..4022)
                     /label=M13/pUC Forward
                     /note="In lacZ gene"
     rep_origin      4149..4604
                     /direction=RIGHT
                     /label=f1 ori
                     /note="f1 bacteriophage origin of replication; arrow
                     indicates direction of (+) strand synthesis"
     primer_bind     complement(4236..4255)
                     /label=F1ori-R
                     /note="F1 origin, reverse primer"
     primer_bind     4446..4467
                     /label=F1ori-F
                     /note="F1 origin, forward primer"
     promoter        4630..4734
                     /gene="bla"
                     /label=AmpR promoter
     CDS             4735..5595
                     /codon_start=1
                     /gene="bla"
                     /product="beta-lactamase"
                     /label=AmpR
                     /note="confers resistance to ampicillin, carbenicillin, and
                     related antibiotics"
                     /translation="MSIQHFRVALIPFFAAFCLPVFAHPETLVKVKDAEDQLGARVGYI
                     ELDLNSGKILESFRPEERFPMMSTFKVLLCGAVLSRIDAGQEQLGRRIHYSQNDLVEYS
                     PVTEKHLTDGMTVRELCSAAITMSDNTAANLLLTTIGGPKELTAFLHNMGDHVTRLDRW
                     EPELNEAIPNDERDTTMPVAMATTLRKLLTGELLTLASRQQLIDWMEADKVAGPLLRSA
                     LPAGWFIADKSGAGERGSRGIIAALGPDGKPSRIVVIYTTGSQATMDERNRQIAEIGAS
                     LIKHW"
     primer_bind     complement(4953..4972)
                     /label=Amp-R
                     /note="Ampicillin resistance gene, reverse primer"
     rep_origin      5766..6354
                     /direction=RIGHT
                     /label=ori
                     /note="high-copy-number ColE1/pMB1/pBR322/pUC origin of
                     replication"
     primer_bind     6255..6274
                     /label=pBR322ori-F
                     /note="pBR322 origin, forward primer"
     primer_bind     6508..6525
                     /label=L4440
                     /note="L4440 vector, forward primer"
     protein_bind    6642..6663
                     /label=CAP binding site
                     /bound_moiety="E. coli catabolite activator protein"
                     /note="CAP binding activates transcription in the presence
                     of cAMP."
     promoter        6678..6708
                     /label=lac promoter
                     /note="promoter for the E. coli lac operon"
     protein_bind    6716..6732
                     /label=lac operator
                     /bound_moiety="lac repressor encoded by lacI"
                     /note="The lac repressor binds to the lac operator to
                     inhibit transcription in E. coli. This inhibition can be
                     relieved by adding lactose or
                     isopropyl-beta-D-thiogalactopyranoside (IPTG)."
     primer_bind     6721..6743
                     /label=M13/pUC Reverse
                     /note="In lacZ gene"
     primer_bind     6740..6756
                     /label=M13 rev
                     /note="common sequencing primer, one of multiple similar
                     variants"
     primer_bind     6740..6756
                     /label=M13 Reverse
                     /note="In lacZ gene. Also called M13-rev"
     primer_bind     6775..6795
                     /label=T3
                     /note="T3 promoter, forward primer"
     promoter        6777..6795
                     /label=T3 promoter
                     /note="promoter for bacteriophage T3 RNA polymerase"
     promoter        6823..7049
                     /label=RSV promoter
                     /note="Rous sarcoma virus enhancer/promoter"
     LTR             7050..7230
                     /label=5' LTR (truncated)
                     /note="truncated 5' long terminal repeat (LTR) from HIV-1"
     misc_feature    7277..7402
                     /label=HIV-1 Psi
                     /note="packaging signal of human immunodeficiency virus
                     type 1"
     misc_feature    7895..8128
                     /label=RRE
                     /note="The Rev response element (RRE) of HIV-1 allows for
                     Rev-dependent mRNA export from the nucleus to the
                     cytoplasm."
     CDS             8313..8357
                     /codon_start=1
                     /product="antigenic peptide corresponding to amino acids
                     655 to 669 of the HIV envelope protein gp41 (Lutje Hulsik
                     et al., 2013)"
                     /label=gp41 peptide
                     /note="recognized by the 2H10 single-chain llama nanobody"
                     /translation="KNEQELLELDKWASL"
     promoter        8535..8775
                     /label=U6 promoter
                     /note="RNA polymerase III promoter for human U6 snRNA"
     primer_bind     8535..8555
                     /label=hU6-F
                     /note="Human U6 promoter, forward primer"
     primer_bind     8706..8725
                     /label=LKO.1 5'
                     /note="Human U6 promoter, forward primer"
     misc_RNA        8805..8880
                     /label=gRNA scaffold
                     /note="guide RNA scaffold for the Streptococcus pyogenes
                     CRISPR/Cas9 system"
     promoter        8887..9101
                     /label=H1 promoter
                     /note="human H1 RNA promoter"
     primer_bind     9022..9041
                     /label=H1
                     /note="Human H1 promoter, forward primer"
     misc_RNA        9130..9205
                     /label=gRNA scaffold
                     /note="guide RNA scaffold for the Streptococcus pyogenes
                     CRISPR/Cas9 system"
     misc_feature    9261..9378
                     /label=cPPT/CTS
                     /note="central polypurine tract and central termination
                     sequence of HIV-1"
ORIGIN
        1 cccgggtgca aagatggata aagttttaaa cagagaggaa tctttgcagc taatggacct
       61 tctaggtctt gaaaggagtg ggaattggct ccggtgcccg tcagtgggca gagcgcacat
      121 cgcccacagt ccccgagaag ttggggggag gggtcggcaa ttgatccggt gcctagagaa
      181 ggtggcgcgg ggtaaactgg gaaagtgatg tcgtgtactg gctccgcctt tttcccgagg
      241 gtgggggaga accgtatata agtgcagtag tcgccgtgaa cgttcttttt cgcaacgggt
      301 ttgccgccag aacacaggta agtgccgtgt gtggttcccg cgggcctggc ctctttacgg
      361 gttatggccc ttgcgtgcct tgaattactt ccactggctg cagtacgtga ttcttgatcc
      421 cgagcttcgg gttggaagtg ggtgggagag ttcgaggcct tgcgcttaag gagccccttc
      481 gcctcgtgct tgagttgagg cctggcctgg gcgctggggc cgccgcgtgc gaatctggtg
      541 gcaccttcgc gcctgtctcg ctgctttcga taagtctcta gccatttaaa atttttgatg
      601 acctgctgcg acgctttttt tctggcaaga tagtcttgta aatgcgggcc aagatctgca
      661 cactggtatt tcggtttttg gggccgcggg cggcgacggg gcccgtgcgt cccagcgcac
      721 atgttcggcg aggcggggcc tgcgagcgcg gccaccgaga atcggacggg ggtagtctca
      781 agctggccgg cctgctctgg tgcctggcct cgcgccgccg tgtatcgccc cgccctgggc
      841 ggcaaggctg gcccggtcgg caccagttgc gtgagcggaa agatggccgc ttcccggccc
      901 tgctgcaggg agctcaaaat ggaggacgcg gcgctcggga gagcgggcgg gtgagtcacc
      961 cacacaaagg aaaagggcct ttccgtcctc agccgtcgct tcatgtgact ccacggagta
     1021 ccgggcgccg tccaggcacc tcgattagtt ctcgagcttt tggagtacgt cgtctttagg
     1081 ttggggggag gggttttatg cgatggagtt tccccacact gagtgggtgg agactgaagt
     1141 taggccagct tggcacttga tgtaattctc cttggaattt gccctttttg agtttggatc
     1201 ttggttcatt ctcaagcctc agacagtggt tcaaagtttt tttcttccat ttcaggtgtc
     1261 gtgacgtacg gccaccatga ccgagtacaa gcccacggtg cgcctcgcca cccgcgacga
     1321 cgtccccagg gccgtacgca ccctcgccgc cgcgttcgcc gactaccccg ccacgcgcca
     1381 caccgtcgat ccggaccgcc acatcgagcg ggtcaccgag ctgcaagaac tcttcctcac
     1441 gcgcgtcggg ctcgacatcg gcaaggtgtg ggtcgcggac gacggcgccg ccgtggcggt
     1501 ctggaccacg ccggagagcg tcgaagcggg ggcggtgttc gccgagatcg gcccgcgcat
     1561 ggccgagttg agcggttccc ggctggccgc gcagcaacag atggaaggcc tcctggcgcc
     1621 gcaccggccc aaggagcccg cgtggttcct ggccaccgtc ggagtctcgc ccgaccacca
     1681 gggcaagggt ctgggcagcg ccgtcgtgct ccccggagtg gaggcggccg agcgcgccgg
     1741 ggtgcccgcc ttcctggaga cctccgcgcc ccgcaacctc cccttctacg agcggctcgg
     1801 cttcaccgtc accgccgacg tcgaggtgcc cgaaggaccg cgcacctggt gcatgacccg
     1861 caagcccggt gccggatcgg gagagggcag aggaagtctg ctaacatgcg gtgacgtcga
     1921 ggagaatcct ggcccaccgg tcgccaccat ggtgagcaag ggcgaggagg ataacatggc
     1981 catcatcaag gagttcatgc gcttcaaggt gcacatggag ggctccgtga acggccacga
     2041 gttcgagatc gagggcgagg gcgagggccg cccctacgag ggcacccaga ccgccaagct
     2101 gaaggtgacc aagggtggcc ccctgccctt cgcctgggac atcctgtccc ctcagttcat
     2161 gtacggctcc aaggcctacg tgaagcaccc cgccgacatc cccgactact tgaagctgtc
     2221 cttccccgag ggcttcaagt gggagcgcgt gatgaacttc gaggacggcg gcgtggtgac
     2281 cgtgacccag gactcctccc tgcaggacgg cgagttcatc tacaaggtga agctgcgcgg
     2341 caccaacttc ccctccgacg gccccgtaat gcagaagaag accatgggct gggaggcctc
     2401 ctccgagcgg atgtaccccg aggacggcgc cctgaagggc gagatcaagc agaggctgaa
     2461 gctgaaggac ggcggccact acgacgctga ggtcaagacc acctacaagg ccaagaagcc
     2521 cgtgcagctg cccggcgcct acaacgtcaa catcaagttg gacatcacct cccacaacga
     2581 ggactacacc atcgtggaac agtacgaacg cgccgagggc cgccactcca ccggcggcat
     2641 ggacgagctg tacaagtaaa cgcgttaagt cgacaatcaa cctctggatt acaaaatttg
     2701 tgaaagattg actggtattc ttaactatgt tgctcctttt acgctatgtg gatacgctgc
     2761 tttaatgcct ttgtatcatg ctattgcttc ccgtatggct ttcattttct cctccttgta
     2821 taaatcctgg ttgctgtctc tttatgagga gttgtggccc gttgtcaggc aacgtggcgt
     2881 ggtgtgcact gtgtttgctg acgcaacccc cactggttgg ggcattgcca ccacctgtca
     2941 gctcctttcc gggactttcg ctttccccct ccctattgcc acggcggaac tcatcgccgc
     3001 ctgccttgcc cgctgctgga caggggctcg gctgttgggc actgacaatt ccgtggtgtt
     3061 gtcggggaaa tcatcgtcct ttccttggct gctcgcctgt gttgccacct ggattctgcg
     3121 cgggacgtcc ttctgctacg tcccttcggc cctcaatcca gcggaccttc cttcccgcgg
     3181 cctgctgccg gctctgcggc ctcttccgcg tcttcgcctt cgccctcaga cgagtcggat
     3241 ctccctttgg gccgcctccc cgcgtcgact ttaagaccaa tgacttacaa ggcagctgta
     3301 gatcttagcc actttttaaa agaaaagggg ggactggaag ggctaattca ctcccaacga
     3361 agacaagatc tgctttttgc ttgtactggg tctctctggt tagaccagat ctgagcctgg
     3421 gagctctctg gctaactagg gaacccactg cttaagcctc aataaagctt gccttgagtg
     3481 cttcaagtag tgtgtgcccg tctgttgtgt gactctggta actagagatc cctcagaccc
     3541 ttttagtcag tgtggaaaat ctctagcagt acgtatagta gttcatgtca tcttattatt
     3601 cagtatttat aacttgcaaa gaaatgaata tcagagagtg agaggaactt gtttattgca
     3661 gcttataatg gttacaaata aagcaatagc atcacaaatt tcacaaataa agcatttttt
     3721 tcactgcatt ctagttgtgg tttgtccaaa ctcatcaatg tatcttatca tgtctggctc
     3781 tagctatccc gcccctaact ccgcccatcc cgcccctaac tccgcccagt tccgcccatt
     3841 ctccgcccca tggctgacta atttttttta tttatgcaga ggccgaggcc gcctcggcct
     3901 ctgagctatt ccagaagtag tgaggaggct tttttggagg cctagggacg tacccaattc
     3961 gccctatagt gagtcgtatt acgcgcgctc actggccgtc gttttacaac gtcgtgactg
     4021 ggaaaaccct ggcgttaccc aacttaatcg ccttgcagca catccccctt tcgccagctg
     4081 gcgtaatagc gaagaggccc gcaccgatcg cccttcccaa cagttgcgca gcctgaatgg
     4141 cgaatgggnn nnnnnnnnnn nnnnnnnnnn nnnnnnnnnn nnnnnnnnnn nnnnnnnnnn
     4201 nnnnnnnnnn nnnnnnnnnn nnnnnnnnnn nnnnnnnnnn nnnnnnnnnn nnnnnnnnnn
     4261 nnnnnnnnnn nncnnnnnnn nnnnnnnnnn nnnnnnnnnn nnnnnnnnnn nnnnnnnnnn
     4321 nnnnnnnnnn nnnnnnnnnn nnnnnnnnnn nnnnnnnnnn nnnnannnnn nnnnnnnnnn
     4381 nnnnnnnnnn nnnnnnnnnn nnnnnnnnnn nnnncctttg acgttggagt ccacgttctt
     4441 taatagtgga ctcttgttcc aaactggaac aacactcaac cctatctcgg tctattcttt
     4501 tgatttataa gggattttgc cgatttcggc ctattggtta aaaaatgagc tgatttaaca
     4561 aaaatttaac gcgaatttta acaaaatatt aacgcttaca atttaggtgg cacttttcgg
     4621 ggaaatgtgc gcggaacccc tatttgttta tttttctaaa tacattcaaa tatgtatccg
     4681 ctcatgagac aataaccctg ataaatgctt caataatatt gaaaaaggaa gagtatgagt
     4741 attcaacatt tccgtgtcgc ccttattccc ttttttgcgg cattttgcct tcctgttttt
     4801 gctcacccag aaacgctggt gaaagtaaaa gatgctgaag atcagttggg tgcacgagtg
     4861 ggttacatcg aactggatct caacagcggt aagatccttg agagttttcg ccccgaagaa
     4921 cgttttccaa tgatgagcac ttttaaagtt ctgctatgtg gcgcggtatt atcccgtatt
     4981 gacgccgggc aagagcaact cggtcgccgc atacactatt ctcagaatga cttggttgag
     5041 tactcaccag tcacagaaaa gcatcttacg gatggcatga cagtaagaga attatgcagt
     5101 gctgccataa ccatgagtga taacactgcg gccaacttac ttctgacaac gatcggagga
     5161 ccgaaggagc taaccgcttt tttgcacaac atgggggatc atgtaactcg ccttgatcgt
     5221 tgggaaccgg agctgaatga agccatacca aacgacgagc gtgacaccac gatgcctgta
     5281 gcaatggcaa caacgttgcg caaactatta actggcgaac tacttactct agcttcccgg
     5341 caacaattaa tagactggat ggaggcggat aaagttgcag gaccacttct gcgctcggcc
     5401 cttccggctg gctggtttat tgctgataaa tctggagccg gtgagcgtgg gtctcgcggt
     5461 atcattgcag cactggggcc agatggtaag ccctcccgta tcgtagttat ctacacgacg
     5521 gggagtcagg caactatgga tgaacgaaat agacagatcg ctgagatagg tgcctcactg
     5581 attaagcatt ggtaactgtc agaccaagtt tactcatata tactttagat tgatttaaaa
     5641 cttcattttt aatttaaaag gatctaggtg aagatccttt ttgataatct catgaccaaa
     5701 atcccttaac gtgagttttc gttccactga gcgtcagacc ccgtagaaaa gatcaaagga
     5761 tcttcttgag atcctttttt tctgcgcgta atctgctgct tgcaaacaaa aaaaccaccg
     5821 ctaccagcgg tggtttgttt gccggatcaa gagctaccaa ctctttttcc gaaggtaact
     5881 ggcttcagca gagcgcagat accaaatact gttcttctag tgtagccgta gttaggccac
     5941 cacttcaaga actctgtagc accgcctaca tacctcgctc tgctaatcct gttaccagtg
     6001 gctgctgcca gtggcgataa gtcgtgtctt accgggttgg actcaagacg atagttaccg
     6061 gataaggcgc agcggtcggg ctgaacgggg ggttcgtgca cacagcccag cttggagcga
     6121 acgacctaca ccgaactgag atacctacag cgtgagctat gagaaagcgc cacgcttccc
     6181 gaagggagaa aggcggacag gtatccggta agcggcaggg tcggaacagg agagcgcacg
     6241 agggagcttc cagggggaaa cgcctggtat ctttatagtc ctgtcgggtt tcgccacctc
     6301 tgacttgagc gtcgattttt gtgatgctcg tcaggggggc ggagcctatg gaaaaacgcc
     6361 agcaacgcgg cctttttacg gttcctggcc ttttgctggc cttttgctca catgttcttt
     6421 cctgcgttat cccctgattc tgtggataac cgtattaccg cctttgagtg agctgatacc
     6481 gctcgccgca gccgaacgac cgagcgcagc gagtcagtga gcgaggaagc ggaagagcgc
     6541 ccaatacgca aaccgcctct ccccgcgcgt tggccgattc attaatgcag ctggcacgac
     6601 aggtttcccg actggaaagc gggcagtgag cgcaacgcaa ttaatgtgag ttagctcact
     6661 cattaggcac cccaggcttt acactttatg cttccggctc gtatgttgtg tggaattgtg
     6721 agcggataac aatttcacac aggaaacagc tatgaccatg attacgccaa gcgcgcaatt
     6781 aaccctcact aaagggaaca aaagctggag ctgcaagctt aatgtagtct tatgcaatac
     6841 tcttgtagtc ttgcaacatg gtaacgatga gttagcaaca tgccttacaa ggagagaaaa
     6901 agcaccgtgc atgccgattg gtggaagtaa ggtggtacga tcgtgcctta ttaggaaggc
     6961 aacagacggg tctgacatgg attggacgaa ccactgaatt gccgcattgc agagatattg
     7021 tatttaagtg cctagctcga tacataaacg ggtctctctg gttagaccag atctgagcct
     7081 gggagctctc tggctaacta gggaacccac tgcttaagcc tcaataaagc ttgccttgag
     7141 tgcttcaagt agtgtgtgcc cgtctgttgt gtgactctgg taactagaga tccctcagac
     7201 ccttttagtc agtgtggaaa atctctagca gtggcgcccg aacagggact tgaaagcgaa
     7261 agggaaacca gaggagctct ctcgacgcag gactcggctt gctgaagcgc gcacggcaag
     7321 aggcgagggg cggcgactgg tgagtacgcc aaaaattttg actagcggag gctagaagga
     7381 gagagatggg tgcgagagcg tcagtattaa gcgggggaga attagatcgc gatgggaaaa
     7441 aattcggtta aggccagggg gaaagaaaaa atataaatta aaacatatag tatgggcaag
     7501 cagggagcta gaacgattcg cagttaatcc tggcctgtta gaaacatcag aaggctgtag
     7561 acaaatactg ggacagctac aaccatccct tcagacagga tcagaagaac ttagatcatt
     7621 atataataca gtagcaaccc tctattgtgt gcatcaaagg atagagataa aagacaccaa
     7681 ggaagcttta gacaagatag aggaagagca aaacaaaagt aagaccaccg cacagcaagc
     7741 ggccgctgat cttcagacct ggaggaggag atatgaggga caattggaga agtgaattat
     7801 ataaatataa agtagtaaaa attgaaccat taggagtagc acccaccaag gcaaagagaa
     7861 gagtggtgca gagagaaaaa agagcagtgg gaataggagc tttgttcctt gggttcttgg
     7921 gagcagcagg aagcactatg ggcgcagcgt caatgacgct gacggtacag gccagacaat
     7981 tattgtctgg tatagtgcag cagcagaaca atttgctgag ggctattgag gcgcaacagc
     8041 atctgttgca actcacagtc tggggcatca agcagctcca ggcaagaatc ctggctgtgg
     8101 aaagatacct aaaggatcaa cagctcctgg ggatttgggg ttgctctgga aaactcattt
     8161 gcaccactgc tgtgccttgg aatgctagtt ggagtaataa atctctggaa cagatttgga
     8221 atcacacgac ctggatggag tgggacagag aaattaacaa ttacacaagc ttaatacact
     8281 ccttaattga agaatcgcaa aaccagcaag aaaagaatga acaagaatta ttggaattag
     8341 ataaatgggc aagtttgtgg aattggttta acataacaaa ttggctgtgg tatataaaat
     8401 tattcataat gatagtagga ggcttggtag gtttaagaat agtttttgct gtactttcta
     8461 tagtgaatag agttaggcag ggatattcac cattatcgtt tcagacccac ctcccaaccc
     8521 cgaggggacc cagagagggc ctatttccca tgattccttc atatttgcat atacgataca
     8581 aggctgttag agagataatt agaattaatt tgactgtaaa cacaaagata ttagtacaaa
     8641 atacgtgacg tagaaagtaa taatttcttg ggtagtttgc agttttaaaa ttatgtttta
     8701 aaatggacta tcatatgctt accgtaactt gaaagtattt cgatttcttg gctttataca
     8761 tcttgtggaa aggacgaaac accgggggag cgggaaagcg gtcggtttta gagctagaaa
     8821 tagcaagtta aaataaggct agtccgttat caacttgaaa aagtggcacc gagtcggtgc
     8881 ttttttgaac gctgacgtca tcaacccgct ccaaggaatc gcgggcccag tgtcactagg
     8941 cgggaacacc cagcgcgcgt gcgccctggc aggaagatgg ctgtgaggga caggggagtg
     9001 gcgccctgca atatttgcat gtcgctatgt gttctgggaa atcaccataa acgtgaaatg
     9061 tctttggatt tgggagtctt ataagttctg tatgagacca ctctttccca actgaccttc
     9121 aggcccgtag ttttagagct agaaatagca agttaaaata aggctagtcc gttatcaact
     9181 tgaaaaagtg gcaccgagtc ggtgcttttt taagcttggc gtaactagat cttgagacaa
     9241 atggcagtat tcatccacaa ttttaaaaga aaagggggga ttggggggta cagtgcaggg
     9301 gaaagaatag tagacataat agcaacagac atacaaacta aagaattaca aaaacaaatt
     9361 acaaaaattc aaaattttcg ggtttattac agggacagca gagatccact ttggcgccgg
     9421 ctcgaggggg
//
