[The description below was written by a language model from this plasmid's Addgene catalogue record and the feature table of its GenBank file.]
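Description:
pDECKO_TFRC_C (with mCherry) is a 9.4 kb dual-guide CRISPR plasmid built on the pDECKO-mCherry backbone. The catalogue lists it as a mammalian expression vector. Its feature map also shows the architecture of a third-generation, self-inactivating HIV-1 lentiviral transfer vector: an RSV promoter driving a truncated 5' LTR, the Psi packaging signal, RRE, cPPT/CTS, WPRE and a U3-deleted 3' LTR followed by an SV40 poly(A) signal. In E. coli it is maintained at high copy from a ColE1/pUC-type origin under ampicillin selection. An f1 origin and an SV40 origin are also present, along with residual lac, T7 and T3 promoter elements from the cloning backbone.

The payload is a tandem pair of RNA polymerase III cassettes introduced by Gibson cloning. A human U6 promoter drives the first guide and a human H1 promoter drives the second, each fused to a Streptococcus pyogenes Cas9 gRNA scaffold. Both guides are directed at the promoter region of the human TFRC gene, so that paired cuts can excise the intervening genomic segment. This is the DECKO strategy for deleting genomic elements with two guides. No Cas9 coding sequence is annotated, so the nuclease must be supplied from another source.

Downstream of the guide cassettes, an EF-1-alpha promoter with its intron A expresses a single transcript encoding puromycin N-acetyltransferase, a T2A peptide and mCherry. The T2A peptide causes the resistance enzyme and the red fluorescent protein to be produced as separate polypeptides. Cells carrying the construct can therefore be selected with puromycin and also identified or sorted by fluorescence.
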