Addgene plasmid #72627: pDECKO_TFRC_C (with mCherry)
Purpose: Expresses two gRNAs targeting the TFRC promoter
Depositing lab: Roderic Guigo & Rory Johnson. Publication: DECKO: Single-oligo, dual-CRISPR deletion of genomic elements including long non-coding RNAs. Aparicio-Prat E, Arnan C, Sala I, Bosch N, Guigo R, Johnson R. BMC Genomics. 2015 Oct 23;16(1):846. doi: 10.1186/s12864-015-2086-z. PubMed 26493208.
Backbone
  Vector backbone: pDECKO-mCherry
  Backbone size w/o insert (bp): 9400
  Modifications to backbone: Inserted T2A-mCherry downstream of EF1alpha-PuroR cassette
  Vector type: Mammalian Expression
  Selectable markers: Puromycin
Growth in bacteria
  Bacterial resistance: Ampicillin, 100 μg/mL
  Growth temperature: 37°C
  Growth strain: DH5alpha
  Copy number: High Copy
Gene/Insert
  Gene/Insert name: gRNAs toward TFRC
  gRNA/shRNA sequence: gRNA1:GGGGAGCGGGAAAGCGGTCG; gRNA2:AACTGACCTTCAGGCCCGTA
  Species: H. sapiens (human)
  Promoter: U6 (gRNA1) and H1 (gRNA2)
  Cloning method: Gibson Cloning
  Sequencing primers: 5′ hU6-F (5'-GAGGGCCTATTTCCCATGATT-3'); 3′ hGata4-rev (5'-ATTGTGGATGAATACTGCC-3')
Terms and licenses: Academic/Nonprofit Terms; Industry Terms: Not Available to Industry
How to cite: pDECKO_TFRC_C (with mCherry) was a gift from Roderic Guigo & Rory Johnson (Addgene plasmid # 72627 ; http://n2t.net/addgene:72627 ; RRID:Addgene_72627)
