>Addgene plasmid #72627 | pDECKO_TFRC_C (with mCherry) | addgene partial sequence | sequence record 134322 | LKO1_5 5'-GACTATCATATGCTTACCGT-3'
AGGACGAAACACCGGGGGAGCGGGAAAGCGGTCGGTTTTAGAGCTAGAAATAGCAAGTTAAAATAAGGCT
AGTCCGTTATCAACTTGAAAAAGTGGCACCGAGTCGGTGCTTTTTTGAACGCTGACGTCATCAACCCGCT
CCAAGGAATCGCGGGCCCAGTGTCACTAGGCGGGAACACCCAGCGCGCGTGCGCCCTGGCAGGAAGATGG
CTGTGAGGGACAGGGGAGTGGCGCCCTGCAATATTTGCATGTCGCTATGTGTTCTGGGAAATCACCATAA
ACGTGAAATGTCTTTGGATTTGGGAGTCTTATAAGTTCTGTATGAGACCACTCTTTCCCAACTGACCTTC
AGGCCCGTAGTTTTAGAGCTAGAAATAGCAAGTTAAAATAAGGCTAGTCCGTTATCAACTTGAAAAAGTG
GCACCGAGTCGGTGCTTTTTTAAGCTTGGCGTAACTAGATCTTGAGACAAATGGCAGTATTCATCCACAA
TTTTAAAAGAAAAGGGGGGATTGGGGGGTACAGTGCAGGGGAAAGAATAGTAGACATAATAGCAACAGAC
ATACAAACTAAAGAATTACAAAAACAAATTACAAAAATTCAAAATTTTCGGGTTTATTACAGGGACAGCA
GAGATCCACTTTGGCGCCGGCTCGAGGGGGCCCGGGTGCAAAGATGGATAAAGTTTTAAACAGAGAGGAA
TCTTTGCAGCTAATGGACCTTCTAGGTCTTGAAAGGAGTGGGAATTGGCTCCGGTGCCCGTCAGTGGGCA
GAGCGCACATCGCCCACAGTCCCCGAGAAGTTGGGG
