>Addgene plasmid #72627 | pDECKO_TFRC_C (with mCherry) | addgene partial sequence | sequence record 134323 | mCherry-R 5'-TTGGTCACCTTCAGCTTGG-3'
ACTCGTGGCCGTTCACGGAGCCCTCCATGTGCACCTTGAAGCGCATGAACTCCTTGATGATGGCCATGTT
ATCCTCCTCGCCCTTGCTCACCATGGTGGCGACCGGTGGGCCAGGATTCTCCTCGACGTCACCGCATGTT
AGCAGACTTCCTCTGCCCTCTCCCGATCCGGCACCGGGCTTGCGGGTCATGCACCAGGTGCGCGGTCCTT
CGGGCACCTCGACGTCGGCGGTGACGGTGAAGCCGAGCCGCTCGTAGAAGGGGAGGTTGCGGGGCGCGGA
GGTCTCCAGGAAGGCGGGCACCCCGGCGCGCTCGGCCGCCTCCACTCCGGGGAGCACGACGGCGCTGCCC
AGACCCTTGCCCTGGTGGTCGGGCGAGACTCCGACGGTGGCCAGGAACCACGCGGGCTCCTTGGGCCGGT
GCGGCGCCAGGAGGCCTTCCATCTGTTGCTGCGCGGCCAGCCGGGAACCGCTCAACTCGGCCATGCGCGG
GCCGATCTCGGCGAACACCGCCCCCGCTTCGACGCTCTCCGGCGTGGTCCAGACCGCCACGGCGGCGCCG
TCGTCCGCGACCCACACCTTGCCGATGTCGAGCCCGACGCGCGTGAGGAAGAGTTCTTGCAGCTCGGTGA
CCCGCTCGATGTGGCGGTCCGGATCGACGGTGTGGCGCGTGGCGGGGTAGTCGGCGAACGCGGCGGCGAG
GGTGCGTACGGCCCTGGGGACGTCGTCGCGGGTGGCGAGGCGCACCGTGGGCTTGTACTCGGTCATGGTG
GCCGTACGTCACGACACCTGAAATGGAAGAAAAA
